>Addgene plasmid #170447 | pcDNA3.3_CoV1_D28 | addgene full sequence | sequence record 333040 | Addgene NGS Result
AGAATCTGCTTAGGGTTAGGCGTTTTGCGCTGCTTCGCGATGTACGGGCCAGATATACGCGTTGACATTG
ATTATTGACTAGTTATTAATAGTAATCAATTACGGGGTCATTAGTTCATAGCCCATATATGGAGTTCCGC
GTTACATAACTTACGGTAAATGGCCCGCCTGGCTGACCGCCCAACGACCCCCGCCCATTGACGTCAATAA
TGACGTATGTTCCCATAGTAACGCCAATAGGGACTTTCCATTGACGTCAATGGGTGGAGTATTTACGGTA
AACTGCCCACTTGGCAGTACATCAAGTGTATCATATGCCAAGTACGCCCCCTATTGACGTCAATGACGGT
AAATGGCCCGCCTGGCATTATGCCCAGTACATGACCTTATGGGACTTTCCTACTTGGCAGTACATCTACG
TATTAGTCATCGCTATTACCATGGTGATGCGGTTTTGGCAGTACATCAATGGGCGTGGATAGCGGTTTGA
CTCACGGGGATTTCCAAGTCTCCACCCCATTGACGTCAATGGGAGTTTGTTTTGGCACCAAAATCAACGG
GACTTTCCAAAATGTCGTAACAACTCCGCCCCATTGACGCAAATGGGCGGTAGGCGTGTACGGTGGGAGG
TCTATATAAGCAGAGCTCGTTTAGTGAACCGTCAGATCGCCTGGAGACGCCATCCACGCTGTTTTGACCT
CCATAGAAGACACCGGGACCGATCCAGCCTCCGGACTGAGCTCCTTAAGGTTAACTCTAGAGAATTCGGA
TCCATGTTCATCTTCCTGCTGTTCCTGACCCTGACCTCTGGCTCTGACCTGGACAGGTGTACCACCTTTG
ATGATGTCCAGGCTCCAAACTACACCCAACACACCTCCAGTATGAGGGGAGTCTACTACCCTGATGAGAT
TTTCAGGTCTGACACCCTCTACCTGACCCAGGACCTGTTCCTGCCATTCTACAGCAATGTGACAGGCTTC
CACACCATCAACCACACCTTTGACAACCCTGTGATTCCATTCAAGGATGGCATCTACTTTGCTGCCACAG
AGAAGAGCAATGTGGTGAGGGGCTGGGTGTTTGGCAGCACAATGAACAACAAGAGCCAGTCTGTGATTAT
CATCAACAACAGCACCAATGTGGTGATTAGGGCTTGTAACTTTGAACTGTGTGACAACCCATTCTTTGCT
GTGAGCAAGCCTATGGGCACCCAGACCCACACAATGATTTTTGACAATGCCTTCAACTGTACCTTTGAAT
ACATCTCTGATGCCTTCTCCCTGGATGTGTCTGAGAAGTCTGGCAACTTCAAACACCTGAGGGAGTTTGT
GTTCAAGAACAAGGATGGCTTCCTCTATGTCTACAAGGGCTACCAACCAATTGATGTGGTGAGGGACCTG
CCATCTGGCTTCAACACCCTGAAACCAATCTTCAAACTGCCACTGGGCATCAACATCACCAACTTCAGGG
CTATCCTGACAGCCTTCAGCCCTGCCCAGGACACCTGGGGCACCTCTGCTGCTGCCTACTTTGTGGGCTA
CCTGAAACCAACCACCTTTATGCTGAAATATGATGAGAATGGCACCATCACAGATGCTGTGGACTGTAGC
CAGAACCCACTGGCTGAACTGAAATGTTCTGTGAAGTCCTTTGAGATTGACAAGGGCATCTACCAGACCA
GCAACTTCAGGGTGGTGCCATCTGGAGATGTGGTGAGGTTTCCAAACATCACCAACCTGTGTCCATTTGG
AGAGGTGTTCAATGCCACCAAGTTTCCATCTGTCTATGCCTGGGAGAGGAAGAAGATTAGCAACTGTGTG
GCTGACTACTCTGTGCTCTACAACAGCACCTTCTTCAGCACCTTCAAGTGTTATGGAGTGTCTGCCACCA
AACTGAATGACCTGTGTTTCAGCAATGTCTATGCTGACTCCTTTGTGGTGAAGGGAGATGATGTGAGACA
GATTGCCCCTGGACAAACAGGAGTGATTGCTGACTACAACTACAAACTGCCTGATGACTTTATGGGCTGT
GTGCTGGCTTGGAACACCAGGAACATTGATGCCACCAGCACAGGCAACTACAACTACAAATACAGATACC
TGAGACATGGCAAACTGAGACCATTTGAGAGGGACATCAGCAATGTGCCATTCAGCCCTGATGGCAAGCC
ATGTACTCCTCCTGCCCTGAACTGTTACTGGCCACTGAATGACTATGGCTTCTACACCACCACAGGCATT
GGCTACCAACCATACAGGGTGGTGGTGCTGTCCTTTGAACTGCTGAATGCCCCTGCCACAGTGTGTGGAC
CAAAACTGAGCACAGACCTGATTAAGAACCAGTGTGTGAACTTCAACTTCAATGGACTGACAGGCACAGG
AGTGCTGACACCATCCAGCAAGAGGTTCCAACCATTCCAACAGTTTGGCAGGGATGTGTCTGACTTCACA
GACTCTGTGAGGGACCCAAAGACCTCTGAGATTCTGGACATCAGCCCATGTTCCTTTGGAGGAGTGTCTG
TGATTACACCTGGCACCAATGCCTCCTCTGAGGTGGCTGTGCTCTACCAGGATGTGAACTGTACTGATGT
GAGCACAGCCATCCATGCTGACCAACTTACACCTGCCTGGAGGATTTACAGCACAGGCAACAATGTGTTC
CAGACCCAGGCTGGCTGTCTGATTGGAGCAGAGCATGTGGACACCTCCTATGAGTGTGACATCCCAATTG
GAGCAGGCATCTGTGCCTCCTACCACACAGTGTCCCTGCTGAGGAGCACCAGCCAGAAGAGCATTGTGGC
TTACACAATGAGTCTGGGAGCAGACTCCAGCATTGCCTACAGCAACAACACCATTGCCATCCCAACCAAC
TTCAGCATCAGCATCACCACAGAGGTGATGCCTGTGAGTATGGCTAAGACCTCTGTGGACTGTAATATGT
ATATCTGTGGAGACAGCACAGAGTGTGCCAACCTGCTGCTCCAATATGGCTCCTTCTGTACCCAACTTAA
CAGGGCTCTGTCTGGCATTGCTGCTGAACAGGACAGGAACACCAGGGAGGTGTTTGCCCAGGTGAAGCAG
ATGTATAAGACACCAACCCTGAAATACTTTGGAGGCTTCAACTTCAGCCAGATTCTGCCTGACCCACTGA
AACCAACCAAGAGGTCCTTCATTGAGGACCTGCTGTTCAACAAGGTGACCCTGGCTGATGCTGGCTTTAT
GAAGCAATATGGAGAGTGTCTGGGAGACATCAATGCCAGGGACCTGATTTGTGCCCAGAAGTTCAATGGA
CTGACAGTGCTGCCTCCACTGCTGACAGATGATATGATTGCTGCCTACACAGCAGCCCTGGTGTCTGGCA
CAGCCACAGCAGGCTGGACCTTTGGAGCAGGAGCAGCCCTCCAAATCCCATTTGCTATGCAGATGGCTTA
CAGGTTCAATGGCATTGGAGTGACCCAGAATGTGCTCTATGAGAACCAGAAGCAGATTGCCAACCAGTTC
AACAAGGCTATCAGCCAGATTCAGGAGTCCCTGACCACCACCAGCACAGCCCTGGGCAAACTCCAAGATG
TGGTGAACCAGAATGCCCAGGCTCTGAACACCCTGGTGAAGCAACTTTCCAGCAACTTTGGAGCCATCTC
CTCTGTGCTGAATGACATCCTGAGCAGACTGGACAAGGTGGAGGCTGAGGTCCAGATTGACAGACTGATT
ACAGGCAGACTCCAATCCCTCCAAACCTATGTGACCCAACAACTTATCAGGGCTGCTGAGATTAGGGCAT
CTGCCAACCTGGCTGCCACCAAGATGAGTGAGTGTGTGCTGGGACAAAGCAAGAGGGTGGACTTCTGTGG
CAAGGGCTACCACCTGATGAGTTTTCCACAGGCTGCCCCTCATGGAGTGGTGTTCCTGCATGTGACCTAT
GTGCCAAGCCAGGAGAGGAACTTCACCACAGCCCCTGCCATCTGCCATGAGGGCAAGGCTTACTTTCCAA
GGGAGGGAGTGTTTGTGTTCAATGGCACCTCCTGGTTCATCACCCAGAGGAACTTCTTCAGCCCACAGAT
TATCACCACAGACAACACCTTTGTGTCTGGCAACTGTGATGTGGTGATTGGCATCATCAACAACACAGTC
TATGACCCACTCCAACCTGAACTGGACTCCTTCAAGGAGGAACTGGACAAATACTTCAAGAACCACACCA
GCCCTGATGTGGACCTGGGAGACATCTCTGGCATCAATGCCTCTGTGGTGAACATCCAGAAGGAGATTGA
CAGACTGAATGAGGTGGCTAAGAACCTGAATGAGTCCCTGATTGACCTCCAAGAACTGGGCAAATATGAA
CAATACATCAAGTGGCCATGGTATGTGTGGCTGGGCTTCATTGCTGGACTGATTGCCATTGTGATGGTGA
CCATCCTGCTGTGTTGTATGACCTCCTGTTGTTCCTGTCTGAAATAACTCGAGCCATGGAAGCTTGATAT
CTAACTGACTGAACCGGTGGTACCAAACGGGGGAGGCTAACTGAAACACGGAAGGAGACAATACCGGAAG
GAACCCGCGCTATGACGGCAATAAAAAGACAGAATAAAACGCACGGGTGTTGGGTCGTTTGTTCATAAAC
GCGGGGTTCGGTCCCAGGGCTGGCACTCTGTCGATACCCCACCGAGACCCCATTGGGGCCAATACGCCCG
CGTTTCTTCCTTTTCCCCACCCCACCCCCCAAGTTCGGGTGAAGGCCCAGGGCTCGCAGCCAACGTCGGG
GCGGCAGGCCCTGCCATAGCAGATCTGCGCAGCTGGGGCTCTAGGGGGTATCCCC
[124 nt withheld, positions 4816-4939]
C
[91 nt withheld, positions 4941-5031]
A
[49 nt withheld, positions 5033-5081]
CCTTTGACGTTGGAGTCCACGTTCTTT
[37 nt withheld, positions 5109-5145]
ACCCTATCTCGGTCTATTCTTTTGATTTATAAGGGATTTTGCCGATTTCGGCCTATTGGTTAAAAAATGA
GCTGATTTAACAAAAATTTAACGCGAATTAATTCTGTGGAATGTGTGTCAGTTAGGGTGTGGAAAGTCCC
CAGGCTCCCCAGCAGGCAGAAGTATGCAAAGCATGCATCTCAATTAGTCAGCAACCAGGTGTGGAAAGTC
CCCAGGCTCCCCAGCAGGCAGAAGTATGCAAAGCATGCATCTCAATTAGTCAGCAACCATAGTCCCGCCC
CTAACTCCGCCCATCCCGCCCCTAACTCCGCCCAGTTCCGCCCATTCTCCGCCCCATGGCTGACTAATTT
TTTTTATTTATGCAGAGGCCGAGGCCGCCTCTGCCTCTGAGCTATTCCAGAAGTAGTGAGGAGGCTTTTT
TGGAGGCCTAGGCTTTTGCAAAAAGCTCCCGGGAGCTTGTATATCCATTTTCGGATCTGATCAAGAGACA
GGATGAGGATCGTTTCGCATGATTGAACAAGATGGATTGCACGCAGGTTCTCCGGCCGCTTGGGTGGAGA
GGCTATTCGGCTATGACTGGGCACAACAGACAATCGGCTGCTCTGATGCCGCCGTGTTCCGGCTGTCAGC
GCAGGGGCGCCCGGTTCTTTTTGTCAAGACCGACCTGTCCGGTGCCCTGAATGAACTGCAGGACGAGGCA
GCGCGGCTATCGTGGCTGGCCACGACGGGCGTTCCTTGCGCAGCTGTGCTCGACGTTGTCACTGAAGCGG
GAAGGGACTGGCTGCTATTGGGCGAAGTGCCGGGGCAGGATCTCCTGTCATCTCACCTTGCTCCTGCCGA
GAAAGTATCCATCATGGCTGATGCAATGCGGCGGCTGCATACGCTTGATCCGGCTACCTGCCCATTCGAC
CACCAAGCGAAACATCGCATCGAGCGAGCACGTACTCGGATGGAAGCCGGTCTTGTCGATCAGGATGATC
TGGACGAAGAGCATCAGGGGCTCGCGCCAGCCGAACTGTTCGCCAGGCTCAAGGCGCGCATGCCCGACGG
CGAGGATCTCGTCGTGACCCATGGCGATGCCTGCTTGCCGAATATCATGGTGGAAAATGGCCGCTTTTCT
GGATTCATCGACTGTGGCCGGCTGGGTGTGGCGGACCGCTATCAGGACATAGCGTTGGCTACCCGTGATA
TTGCTGAAGAGCTTGGCGGCGAATGGGCTGACCGCTTCCTCGTGCTTTACGGTATCGCCGCTCCCGATTC
GCAGCGCATCGCCTTCTATCGCCTTCTTGACGAGTTCTTCTGAGCGGGACTCTGGGGTTCGCGAAATGAC
CGACCAAGCGACGCCCAACCTGCCATCACGAGATTTCGATTCCACCGCCGCCTTCTATGAAAGGTTGGGC
TTCGGAATCGTTTTCCGGGACGCCGGCTGGATGATCCTCCAGCGCGGGGATCTCATGCTGGAGTTCTTCG
CCCACCCCAACTTGTTTATTGCAGCTTATAATGGTTACAAATAAAGCAATAGCATCACAAATTTCACAAA
TAAAGCATTTTTTTCACTGCATTCTAGTTGTGGTTTGTCCAAACTCATCAATGTATCTTATCATGTCTGT
ATACCGTCGACCTCTAGCTAGAGCTTGGCGTAATCATGGTCATAGCTGTTTCCTGTGTGAAATTGTTATC
CGCTCACAATTCCACACAACATACGAGCCGGAAGCATAAAGTGTAAAGCCTGGGGTGCCTAATGAGTGAG
CTAACTCACATTAATTGCGTTGCGCTCACTGCCCGCTTTCCAGTCGGGAAACCTGTCGTGCCAGCTGCAT
TAATGAATCGGCCAACGCGCGGGGAGAGGCGGTTTGCGTATTGGGCGCTCTTCCGCTTCCTCGCTCACTG
ACTCGCTGCGCTCGGTCGTTCGGCTGCGGCGAGCGGTATCAGCTCACTCAAAGGCGGTAATACGGTTATC
CACAGAATCAGGGGATAACGCAGGAAAGAACATGTGAGCAAAAGGCCAGCAAAAGGCCAGGAACCGTAAA
AAGGCCGCGTTGCTGGCGTTTTTCCATAGGCTCCGCCCCCCTGACGAGCATCACAAAAATCGACGCTCAA
GTCAGAGGTGGCGAAACCCGACAGGACTATAAAGATACCAGGCGTTTCCCCCTGGAAGCTCCCTCGTGCG
CTCTCCTGTTCCGACCCTGCCGCTTACCGGATACCTGTCCGCCTTTCTCCCTTCGGGAAGCGTGGCGCTT
TCTCATAGCTCACGCTGTAGGTATCTCAGTTCGGTGTAGGTCGTTCGCTCCAAGCTGGGCTGTGTGCACG
AACCCCCCGTTCAGCCCGACCGCTGCGCCTTATCCGGTAACTATCGTCTTGAGTCCAACCCGGTAAGACA
CGACTTATCGCCACTGGCAGCAGCCACTGGTAACAGGATTAGCAGAGCGAGGTATGTAGGCGGTGCTACA
GAGTTCTTGAAGTGGTGGCCTAACTACGGCTACACTAGAAGAACAGTATTTGGTATCTGCGCTCTGCTGA
AGCCAGTTACCTTCGGAAAAAGAGTTGGTAGCTCTTGATCCGGCAAACAAACCACCGCTGGTAGCGGTGG
TTTTTTTGTTTGCAAGCAGCAGATTACGCGCAGAAAAAAAGGATCTCAAGAAGATCCTTTGATCTTTTCT
ACGGGGTCTGACGCTCAGTGGAACGAAAACTCACGTTAAGGGATTTTGGTCATGAGATTATCAAAAAGGA
TCTTCACCTAGATCCTTTTAAATTAAAAATGAAGTTTTAAATCAATCTAAAGTATATATGAGTAAACTTG
GTCTGACAGTTACCAATGCTTAATCAGTGAGGCACCTATCTCAGCGATCTGTCTATTTCGTTCATCCATA
GTTGCCTGACTCCCCGTCGTGTAGATAACTACGATACGGGAGGGCTTACCATCTGGCCCCAGTGCTGCAA
TGATACCGCGAGACCCACGCTCACCGGCTCCAGATTTATCAGCAATAAACCAGCCAGCCGGAAGGGCCGA
GCGCAGAAGTGGTCCTGCAACTTTATCCGCCTCCATCCAGTCTATTAATTGTTGCCGGGAAGCTAGAGTA
AGTAGTTCGCCAGTTAATAGTTTGCGCAACGTTGTTGCCATTGCTACAGGCATCGTGGTGTCACGCTCGT
CGTTTGGTATGGCTTCATTCAGCTCCGGTTCCCAACGATCAAGGCGAGTTACATGATCCCCCATGTTGTG
CAAAAAAGCGGTTAGCTCCTTCGGTCCTCCGATCGTTGTCAGAAGTAAGTTGGCCGCAGTGTTATCACTC
ATGGTTATGGCAGCACTGCATAATTCTCTTACTGTCATGCCATCCGTAAGATGCTTTTCTGTGACTGGTG
AGTACTCAACCAAGTCATTCTGAGAATAGTGTATGCGGCGACCGAGTTGCTCTTGCCCGGCGTCAATACG
GGATAATACCGCGCCACATAGCAGAACTTTAAAAGTGCTCATCATTGGAAAACGTTCTTCGGGGCGAAAA
CTCTCAAGGATCTTACCGCTGTTGAGATCCAGTTCGATGTAACCCACTCGTGCACCCAACTGATCTTCAG
CATCTTTTACTTTCACCAGCGTTTCTGGGTGAGCAAAAACAGGAAGGCAAAATGCCGCAAAAAAGGGAAT
AAGGGCGACACGGAAATGTTGAATACTCATACTCTTCCTTTTTCAATATTATTGAAGCATTTATCAGGGT
TATTGTCTCATGAGCGGATACATATTTGAATGTATTTAGAAAAATAAACAAATAGGGGTTCCGCGCACAT
TTCCCCGAAAAGTGCCACCTGACGTCGACGGATCGGGAGATCTCCCGATCCCCTATGGTGCACTCTCAGT
ACAATCTGCTCTGATGCCGCATAGTTAAGCCAGTATCTGCTCCCTGCTTGTGTGTTGGAGGTCGCTGAGT
AGTGCGCGAGCAAAATTTAAGCTACAACAAGGCAAGGCTTGACCGACAATTGCATGA
Features (pLannotate 1.2.2; 18 found; start..end, strand, type, name):
     64..443     +  enhancer       CMV enhancer: human cytomegalovirus immediate early enhancer
    444..647     +  promoter       CMV promoter: human cytomegalovirus (CMV) immediate early promoter
    774..4454    +  CDS            S: SPIKE_SARS - Experimental evidence at protein level: Swiss-Prot protein existence level 1. [Spike protein S2']: Acts as a viral fusion peptide which is unmasked following S2 cleavage occurring upon virus endocytosis. From Severe acute respiratory syndrome coronavirus (SARS-CoV).
   4566..4614    +  polyA_signal   HSV TK poly(A) signal: herpes simplex virus thymidine kinase polyadenylation signal (Cole and Stacy, 1985)
   4705..4721    -  polyA_signal   bGH poly(A) signal (fragment): bovine growth hormone polyadenylation signal
   4816..5244    +  rep_origin     f1 ori (sequence partly withheld): f1 bacteriophage origin of replication; arrow indicates direction of (+) strand synthesis
   5258..5587    +  promoter       SV40 promoter: SV40 enhancer and early promoter
   5654..6445    +  CDS            neo: KKA2_KLEPN - Also known as kan, nptII. Experimental evidence at protein level: Swiss-Prot protein existence level 1. Resistance to kanamycin, neomycin, paromomycin, ribostamycin, butirosin and gentamicin B. From Klebsiella pneumoniae.
   6471..6629    +  CDS            ble (fragment): BLE_KLEPN - Experimental evidence at protein level: Swiss-Prot protein existence level 1. Binding protein with a strong affinity to the bleomycin family of antibiotics. Binds to CL990; an antimitotic-antibiotic compound. From Klebsiella pneumoniae.
   6624..6745    +  polyA_signal   SV40 poly(A) signal: SV40 polyadenylation signal
   6818..6834    -  protein_bind   lac operator: The lac repressor binds to the lac operator to inhibit transcription in E. coli. This inhibition can be relieved by adding lactose or isopropyl-β-D-thiogalactopyranoside (IPTG). lac repressor encoded by lacI
   6842..6872    -  promoter       lac promoter: promoter for the E. coli lac operon
   6887..6908    -  protein_bind   CAP binding site: CAP binding activates transcription in the presence of cAMP. E. coli catabolite activator protein
   6921..7013    -  CDS            lacI (fragment): lac repressor; lacI; The lac repressor binds to the lac operator to inhibit transcription in E. coli. This inhibition can be relieved by adding lactose or isopropyl-β-D-thiogalactopyranoside (IPTG).
   7196..7784    -  rep_origin     ori: high-copy-number ColE1/pMB1/pBR322/pUC origin of replication
   7955..8815    -  CDS            AmpR: β-lactamase; bla; confers resistance to ampicillin, carbenicillin, and related antibiotics
   8816..8920    -  promoter       AmpR promoter: bla
   8979..9031    -  misc_feature   bom (fragment): basis of mobility region from pBR322
