[The description below was written by a language model from this plasmid's Addgene catalogue record and pLannotate feature annotations shown in this document.]
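Description:
pcDNA3.3_CoV1_D28 is a 9.1 kb mammalian expression plasmid built on the pcDNA3.3 backbone that encodes the SARS-CoV-1 spike (S) glycoprotein lacking the last 28 amino acids of its C-terminal cytoplasmic tail. The spike open reading frame, inserted between BamHI and XhoI sites that remain intact, is otherwise wild type and carries no tag. It is transcribed from the human cytomegalovirus immediate-early enhancer and promoter, and the transcript is terminated by the herpes simplex virus thymidine kinase polyadenylation signal downstream of the insert. The annotated spike coding sequence spans about 3.7 kb, consistent with the truncation.

The plasmid is propagated in E. coli through a high-copy ColE1/pUC-type origin and selected with ampicillin via the β-lactamase gene and its own promoter. An f1 origin is also present, along with backbone remnants such as lac promoter/operator elements and short fragments of lacI, bom, ble and the bGH poly(A) signal, which have no evident functional role here. For selection in mammalian cells, an SV40 enhancer/early promoter drives a neomycin phosphotransferase gene followed by an SV40 poly(A) signal, allowing G418 selection of stable transfectants.

According to the record, the construct is used to produce SARS-CoV-1 pseudotyped virus: the spike is expressed in producer cells so that it is displayed as the envelope protein on reporter particles. Cytoplasmic tail truncations of coronavirus spikes are generally used to improve surface expression and incorporation into pseudovirions. Such particles are commonly used in entry and antibody neutralization assays, in line with the associated publication on neutralizing antibody isolation.
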