Addgene plasmid #170447: pcDNA3.3_CoV1_D28
Purpose: Express SARS-CoV-1 WT spike protein with a 28aa deletion on the C-terminal tail. Used for SARS1 pseudotyped virus production.
Depositing lab: David Nemazee. Depositing organization: Scripps California (The Scripps Research Institute). Publication: Isolation of potent SARS-CoV-2 neutralizing antibodies and protection from disease in a small animal model. Rogers TF, Zhao F, Huang D, Beutler N, Burns A, He WT, Limbo O, Smith C, Song G, Woehl J, Yang L, Abbott RK, Callaghan S, Garcia E, Hurtado J, Parren M, Peng L, Ramirez S, Ricketts J, Ricciardi MJ, Rawlings SA, Wu NC, Yuan M, Smith DM, Nemazee D, Teijaro JR, Voss JE, Wilson IA, Andrabi R, Briney B, Landais E, Sok D, Jardine JG, Burton DR. Science. 2020 Aug 21;369(6506):956-963. doi: 10.1126/science.abc7520. Epub 2020 Jun 15. PubMed 32540903.
Backbone
  Vector backbone: pcDNA3.3
  Backbone size w/o insert (bp): 5500
  Total vector size (bp): 9122
  Vector type: Mammalian Expression
  Selectable markers: Neomycin (select with G418)
Growth in bacteria
  Bacterial resistance: Ampicillin, 100 μg/mL
  Growth temperature: 37°C
  Growth strain: DH5alpha
  Copy number: High Copy
Gene/Insert
  Gene/Insert name: SARS-CoV-1 spike D28
  Species: SARS-CoV-1
  Insert size (bp): 3800
  Mutation: last 28aa deletion in c-terminal tail
  Entrez Gene: S (a.k.a. sars2, E2)
  Promoter: CMV
  Tag / fusion protein: NA
  Cloning method: Restriction Enzyme; 5′ cloning site BamHI (not destroyed); 3′ cloning site XhoI (not destroyed)
  Sequencing primers: 5′ CMV-F; 3′ TK-pA-R
Terms and licenses: Academic/Nonprofit Terms; Industry Terms: Not Available to Industry
How to cite: pcDNA3.3_CoV1_D28 was a gift from David Nemazee (Addgene plasmid # 170447 ; http://n2t.net/addgene:170447 ; RRID:Addgene_170447)
