>Addgene plasmid #170447 | pcDNA3.3_CoV1_D28 | depositor partial sequence | sequence record 330453 | SARS1 spike
ATGTTCATCTTCCTGCTGTTCCTGACCCTGACCTCTGGCTCTGACCTGGACAGGTGTACCACCTTTGATG
ATGTCCAGGCTCCAAACTACACCCAACACACCTCCAGTATGAGGGGAGTCTACTACCCTGATGAGATTTT
CAGGTCTGACACCCTCTACCTGACCCAGGACCTGTTCCTGCCATTCTACAGCAATGTGACAGGCTTCCAC
ACCATCAACCACACCTTTGACAACCCTGTGATTCCATTCAAGGATGGCATCTACTTTGCTGCCACAGAGA
AGAGCAATGTGGTGAGGGGCTGGGTGTTTGGCAGCACAATGAACAACAAGAGCCAGTCTGTGATTATCAT
CAACAACAGCACCAATGTGGTGATTAGGGCTTGTAACTTTGAACTGTGTGACAACCCATTCTTTGCTGTG
AGCAAGCCTATGGGCACCCAGACCCACACAATGATTTTTGACAATGCCTTCAACTGTACCTTTGAATACA
TCTCTGATGCCTTCTCCCTGGATGTGTCTGAGAAGTCTGGCAACTTCAAACACCTGAGGGAGTTTGTGTT
CAAGAACAAGGATGGCTTCCTCTATGTCTACAAGGGCTACCAACCAATTGATGTGGTGAGGGACCTGCCA
TCTGGCTTCAACACCCTGAAACCAATCTTCAAACTGCCACTGGGCATCAACATCACCAACTTCAGGGCTA
TCCTGACAGCCTTCAGCCCTGCCCAGGACACCTGGGGCACCTCTGCTGCTGCCTACTTTGTGGGCTACCT
GAAACCAACCACCTTTATGCTGAAATATGATGAGAATGGCACCATCACAGATGCTGTGGACTGTAGCCAG
AACCCACTGGCTGAACTGAAATGTTCTGTGAAGTCCTTTGAGATTGACAAGGGCATCTACCAGACCAGCA
ACTTCAGGGTGGTGCCATCTGGAGATGTGGTGAGGTTTCCAAACATCACCAACCTGTGTCCATTTGGAGA
GGTGTTCAATGCCACCAAGTTTCCATCTGTCTATGCCTGGGAGAGGAAGAAGATTAGCAACTGTGTGGCT
GACTACTCTGTGCTCTACAACAGCACCTTCTTCAGCACCTTCAAGTGTTATGGAGTGTCTGCCACCAAAC
TGAATGACCTGTGTTTCAGCAATGTCTATGCTGACTCCTTTGTGGTGAAGGGAGATGATGTGAGACAGAT
TGCCCCTGGACAAACAGGAGTGATTGCTGACTACAACTACAAACTGCCTGATGACTTTATGGGCTGTGTG
CTGGCTTGGAACACCAGGAACATTGATGCCACCAGCACAGGCAACTACAACTACAAATACAGATACCTGA
GACATGGCAAACTGAGACCATTTGAGAGGGACATCAGCAATGTGCCATTCAGCCCTGATGGCAAGCCATG
TACTCCTCCTGCCCTGAACTGTTACTGGCCACTGAATGACTATGGCTTCTACACCACCACAGGCATTGGC
TACCAACCATACAGGGTGGTGGTGCTGTCCTTTGAACTGCTGAATGCCCCTGCCACAGTGTGTGGACCAA
AACTGAGCACAGACCTGATTAAGAACCAGTGTGTGAACTTCAACTTCAATGGACTGACAGGCACAGGAGT
GCTGACACCATCCAGCAAGAGGTTCCAACCATTCCAACAGTTTGGCAGGGATGTGTCTGACTTCACAGAC
TCTGTGAGGGACCCAAAGACCTCTGAGATTCTGGACATCAGCCCATGTTCCTTTGGAGGAGTGTCTGTGA
TTACACCTGGCACCAATGCCTCCTCTGAGGTGGCTGTGCTCTACCAGGATGTGAACTGTACTGATGTGAG
CACAGCCATCCATGCTGACCAACTTACACCTGCCTGGAGGATTTACAGCACAGGCAACAATGTGTTCCAG
ACCCAGGCTGGCTGTCTGATTGGAGCAGAGCATGTGGACACCTCCTATGAGTGTGACATCCCAATTGGAG
CAGGCATCTGTGCCTCCTACCACACAGTGTCCCTGCTGAGGAGCACCAGCCAGAAGAGCATTGTGGCTTA
CACAATGAGTCTGGGAGCAGACTCCAGCATTGCCTACAGCAACAACACCATTGCCATCCCAACCAACTTC
AGCATCAGCATCACCACAGAGGTGATGCCTGTGAGTATGGCTAAGACCTCTGTGGACTGTAATATGTATA
TCTGTGGAGACAGCACAGAGTGTGCCAACCTGCTGCTCCAATATGGCTCCTTCTGTACCCAACTTAACAG
GGCTCTGTCTGGCATTGCTGCTGAACAGGACAGGAACACCAGGGAGGTGTTTGCCCAGGTGAAGCAGATG
TATAAGACACCAACCCTGAAATACTTTGGAGGCTTCAACTTCAGCCAGATTCTGCCTGACCCACTGAAAC
CAACCAAGAGGTCCTTCATTGAGGACCTGCTGTTCAACAAGGTGACCCTGGCTGATGCTGGCTTTATGAA
GCAATATGGAGAGTGTCTGGGAGACATCAATGCCAGGGACCTGATTTGTGCCCAGAAGTTCAATGGACTG
ACAGTGCTGCCTCCACTGCTGACAGATGATATGATTGCTGCCTACACAGCAGCCCTGGTGTCTGGCACAG
CCACAGCAGGCTGGACCTTTGGAGCAGGAGCAGCCCTCCAAATCCCATTTGCTATGCAGATGGCTTACAG
GTTCAATGGCATTGGAGTGACCCAGAATGTGCTCTATGAGAACCAGAAGCAGATTGCCAACCAGTTCAAC
AAGGCTATCAGCCAGATTCAGGAGTCCCTGACCACCACCAGCACAGCCCTGGGCAAACTCCAAGATGTGG
TGAACCAGAATGCCCAGGCTCTGAACACCCTGGTGAAGCAACTTTCCAGCAACTTTGGAGCCATCTCCTC
TGTGCTGAATGACATCCTGAGCAGACTGGACAAGGTGGAGGCTGAGGTCCAGATTGACAGACTGATTACA
GGCAGACTCCAATCCCTCCAAACCTATGTGACCCAACAACTTATCAGGGCTGCTGAGATTAGGGCATCTG
CCAACCTGGCTGCCACCAAGATGAGTGAGTGTGTGCTGGGACAAAGCAAGAGGGTGGACTTCTGTGGCAA
GGGCTACCACCTGATGAGTTTTCCACAGGCTGCCCCTCATGGAGTGGTGTTCCTGCATGTGACCTATGTG
CCAAGCCAGGAGAGGAACTTCACCACAGCCCCTGCCATCTGCCATGAGGGCAAGGCTTACTTTCCAAGGG
AGGGAGTGTTTGTGTTCAATGGCACCTCCTGGTTCATCACCCAGAGGAACTTCTTCAGCCCACAGATTAT
CACCACAGACAACACCTTTGTGTCTGGCAACTGTGATGTGGTGATTGGCATCATCAACAACACAGTCTAT
GACCCACTCCAACCTGAACTGGACTCCTTCAAGGAGGAACTGGACAAATACTTCAAGAACCACACCAGCC
CTGATGTGGACCTGGGAGACATCTCTGGCATCAATGCCTCTGTGGTGAACATCCAGAAGGAGATTGACAG
ACTGAATGAGGTGGCTAAGAACCTGAATGAGTCCCTGATTGACCTCCAAGAACTGGGCAAATATGAACAA
TACATCAAGTGGCCATGGTATGTGTGGCTGGGCTTCATTGCTGGACTGATTGCCATTGTGATGGTGACCA
TCCTGCTGTGTTGTATGACCTCCTGTTGTTCCTGTCTGAAATAA
